>Addgene plasmid #132547 | TBP6.7 non-targeting gRNA lambda phage | depositor full sequence | sequence record 254557 | TBP6.7 non-targeting gRNA lambda phage sequence 3206 bps
CTAAATTGTAAGCGTTAATATTTTGTTAAAATTCGCGTTAAATTTTTGTTAAATCAGCTCATTTTTTAAC
CAATAGGCCGAAATCGGCAAAATCCCTTATAAATCAAAAGAATAGACCGAGATAGGGT
[37 nt withheld, positions 129-165]
AAAGAACGTGGACTCCAACGTCAAAGG
[49 nt withheld, positions 193-241]
T
[91 nt withheld, positions 243-333]
G
[124 nt withheld, positions 335-458]
CCCATTCGCCATTCAGGCTGCGCAACTGTTGGGAAGGGCGATCGGTGCGGGCCTCTTCGCTATTACGCCA
GCTGGCGAAAGGGGGATGTGCTGCAAGGCGATTAAGTTGGGTAACGCCAGGGTTTTCCCAGTCACGACGT
TGTAAAACGACGGCCAGTGAGCGCGCGTAATACGACTCACTATAGGGCGAATTGGGTACCGAGGGCCTAT
TTCCCATGATTCCTTCATATTTGCATATACGATACAAGGCTGTTAGAGAGATAATTGGAATTAATTTGAC
TGTAAACACAAAGATATTAGTACAAAATACGTGACGTAGAAAGTAATAATTTCTTGGGTAGTTTGCAGTT
TTAAAATTATGTTTTAAAATGGACTATCATATGCTTATCGTAACTTGAAAGTATTTCGATTTCTTGGCTT
TATATATCTTGTGGAAAGGACGAAACACCGGGCCAGATCTGAGCCTGGGAGCTCTCTGGCCTTATTTGAC
AGCCCACATGGCATTCCACTTATCACTGGCATCCTTTTTTTTTCCGCGGTGGAGCTCCAGCTTTTGTTCC
CTTTAGTGAGGGTTAATTGCGCGCTTGGCGTAATCATGGTCATAGCTGTTTCCTGTGTGAAATTGTTATC
CGCTCACAATTCCACACAACATACGAGCCGGAAGCATAAAGTGTAAAGCCTGGGGTGCCTAATGAGTGAG
CTAACTCACATTAATTGCGTTGCGCTCACTGCCCGCTTTCCAGTCGGGAAACCTGTCGTGCCAGCTGCAT
TAATGAATCGGCCAACGCGCGGGGAGAGGCGGTTTGCGTATTGGGCGCTCTTCCGCTTCCTCGCTCACTG
ACTCGCTGCGCTCGGTCGTTCGGCTGCGGCGAGCGGTATCAGCTCACTCAAAGGCGGTAATACGGTTATC
CACAGAATCAGGGGATAACGCAGGAAAGAACATGTGAGCAAAAGGCCAGCAAAAGGCCAGGAACCGTAAA
AAGGCCGCGTTGCTGGCGTTTTTCCATAGGCTCCGCCCCCCTGACGAGCATCACAAAAATCGACGCTCAA
GTCAGAGGTGGCGAAACCCGACAGGACTATAAAGATACCAGGCGTTTCCCCCTGGAAGCTCCCTCGTGCG
CTCTCCTGTTCCGACCCTGCCGCTTACCGGATACCTGTCCGCCTTTCTCCCTTCGGGAAGCGTGGCGCTT
TCTCATAGCTCACGCTGTAGGTATCTCAGTTCGGTGTAGGTCGTTCGCTCCAAGCTGGGCTGTGTGCACG
AACCCCCCGTTCAGCCCGACCGCTGCGCCTTATCCGGTAACTATCGTCTTGAGTCCAACCCGGTAAGACA
CGACTTATCGCCACTGGCAGCAGCCACTGGTAACAGGATTAGCAGAGCGAGGTATGTAGGCGGTGCTACA
GAGTTCTTGAAGTGGTGGCCTAACTACGGCTACACTAGAAGGACAGTATTTGGTATCTGCGCTCTGCTGA
AGCCAGTTACCTTCGGAAAAAGAGTTGGTAGCTCTTGATCCGGCAAACAAACCACCGCTGGTAGCGGTGG
TTTTTTTGTTTGCAAGCAGCAGATTACGCGCAGAAAAAAAGGATCTCAAGAAGATCCTTTGATCTTTTCT
ACGGGGTCTGACGCTCAGTGGAACGAAAACTCACGTTAAGGGATTTTGGTCATGAGATTATCAAAAAGGA
TCTTCACCTAGATCCTTTTAAATTAAAAATGAAGTTTTAAATCAATCTAAAGTATATATGAGTAAACTTG
GTCTGACAGTTACCAATGCTTAATCAGTGAGGCACCTATCTCAGCGATCTGTCTATTTCGTTCATCCATA
GTTGCCTGACTCCCCGTCGTGTAGATAACTACGATACGGGAGGGCTTACCATCTGGCCCCAGTGCTGCAA
TGATACCGCGAGACCCACGCTCACCGGCTCCAGATTTATCAGCAATAAACCAGCCAGCCGGAAGGGCCGA
GCGCAGAAGTGGTCCTGCAACTTTATCCGCCTCCATCCAGTCTATTAATTGTTGCCGGGAAGCTAGAGTA
AGTAGTTCGCCAGTTAATAGTTTGCGCAACGTTGTTGCCATTGCTACAGGCATCGTGGTGTCACGCTCGT
CGTTTGGTATGGCTTCATTCAGCTCCGGTTCCCAACGATCAAGGCGAGTTACATGATCCCCCATGTTGTG
CAAAAAAGCGGTTAGCTCCTTCGGTCCTCCGATCGTTGTCAGAAGTAAGTTGGCCGCAGTGTTATCACTC
ATGGTTATGGCAGCACTGCATAATTCTCTTACTGTCATGCCATCCGTAAGATGCTTTTCTGTGACTGGTG
AGTACTCAACCAAGTCATTCTGAGAATAGTGTATGCGGCGACCGAGTTGCTCTTGCCCGGCGTCAATACG
GGATAATACCGCGCCACATAGCAGAACTTTAAAAGTGCTCATCATTGGAAAACGTTCTTCGGGGCGAAAA
CTCTCAAGGATCTTACCGCTGTTGAGATCCAGTTCGATGTAACCCACTCGTGCACCCAACTGATCTTCAG
CATCTTTTACTTTCACCAGCGTTTCTGGGTGAGCAAAAACAGGAAGGCAAAATGCCGCAAAAAAGGGAAT
AAGGGCGACACGGAAATGTTGAATACTCATACTCTTCCTTTTTCAATATTATTGAAGCATTTATCAGGGT
TATTGTCTCATGAGCGGATACATATTTGAATGTATTTAGAAAAATAAACAAATAGGGGTTCCGCGCACAT
TTCCCCGAAAAGTGCCAC
Features (pLannotate 1.2.2; 13 found; start..end, strand, type, name):
     30..458     -  rep_origin     f1 ori (sequence partly withheld): f1 bacteriophage origin of replication; arrow indicates direction of (+) strand synthesis
    463..618     -  CDS            lacZα (fragment): LacZα fragment of β-galactosidase; lacZ fragment
    626..644     +  promoter       T7 promoter: promoter for bacteriophage T7 RNA polymerase
    659..899     +  promoter       U6 promoter: RNA polymerase III promoter for human U6 snRNA
    911..938     +  LTR            5' LTR (truncated) (fragment): truncated 5' long terminal repeat (LTR) from HIV-1
   1018..1036    -  promoter       T3 promoter: promoter for bacteriophage T3 RNA polymerase
   1081..1097    -  protein_bind   lac operator: The lac repressor binds to the lac operator to inhibit transcription in E. coli. This inhibition can be relieved by adding lactose or isopropyl-β-D-thiogalactopyranoside (IPTG). lac repressor encoded by lacI
   1105..1135    -  promoter       lac promoter: promoter for the E. coli lac operon
   1150..1171    -  protein_bind   CAP binding site: CAP binding activates transcription in the presence of cAMP. E. coli catabolite activator protein
   1184..1276    -  CDS            lacI (fragment): lac repressor; lacI; The lac repressor binds to the lac operator to inhibit transcription in E. coli. This inhibition can be relieved by adding lactose or isopropyl-β-D-thiogalactopyranoside (IPTG).
   1459..2047    -  rep_origin     ori: high-copy-number ColE1/pMB1/pBR322/pUC origin of replication
   2218..3078    -  CDS            AmpR: β-lactamase; bla; confers resistance to ampicillin, carbenicillin, and related antibiotics
   3079..3183    -  promoter       AmpR promoter: bla
