>Addgene plasmid #132547 | TBP6.7 non-targeting gRNA lambda phage | addgene full sequence | sequence record 362399 | Addgene NGS Result
CTAAATTGTAAGCGTTAATATTTTGTTAAAATTCGCGTTAAATTTTTGTTAAATCAGCTCATTTTTTAAC
CAATAGGCCGAAATCGGCAAAATCCCTTATAAATCAAAAGAATAGACCGAGATAGGGT
[37 nt withheld, positions 129-165]
AAAGAACGTGGACTCCAACGTCAAAGG
[49 nt withheld, positions 193-241]
T
[91 nt withheld, positions 243-333]
GAACGTGGCGAGAAAGGAAGT
[104 nt withheld, positions 355-458]
CCCATTCGCCATTCAGGCTGCGCAACTGTTGGGAAGGGCGATCGGTGCGGGCCTCTTCGCTATTACGCCA
GCTGGCGAAAGGGGGATGTGCTGCAAGGCGATTAAGTTGGGTAACGCCAGGGTTTTCCCAGTCACGACGT
TGTAAAACGACGGCCAGTGAGCGCGCGTAATACGACTCACTATAGGGCGAATTGGGTACCGAGGGCCTAT
TTCCCATGATTCCTTCATATTTGCATATACGATACAAGGCTGTTAGAGAGATAATTGGAATTAATTTGAC
TGTAAACACAAAGATATTAGTACAAAATACGTGACGTAGAAAGTAATAATTTCTTGGGTAGTTTGCAGTT
TTAAAATTATGTTTTAAAATGGACTATCATATGCTTATCGTAACTTGAAAGTATTTCGATTTCTTGGCTT
TATATATCTTGTGGAAAGGACGAAACACCGGGCCAGATCTGAGCCTGGGAGCTCTCTGGCCTTATTTGAC
AGCCCACATGGCATTCCACTTATCACTGGCATCCTTTTTTTTTCCGCGGTGGAGCTCCAGCTTTTGTTCC
CTTTAGTGAGGGTTAATTGCGCGCTTGGCGTAATCATGGTCATAGCTGTTTCCTGTGTGAAATTGTTATC
CGCTCACAATTCCACACAACATACGAGCCGGAAGCATAAAGTGTAAAGCCTGGGGTGCCTAATGAGTGAG
CTAACTCACATTAATTGCGTTGCGCTCACTGCCCGCTTTCCAGTCGGGAAACCTGTCGTGCCAGCTGCAT
TAATGAATCGGCCAACGCGCGGGGAGAGGCGGTTTGCGTATTGGGCGCTCTTCCGCTTCCTCGCTCACTG
ACTCGCTGCGCTCGGTCGTTCGGCTGCGGCGAGCGGTATCAGCTCACTCAAAGGCGGTAATACGGTTATC
CACAGAATCAGGGGATAACGCAGGAAAGAACATGTGAGCAAAAGGCCAGCAAAAGGCCAGGAACCGTAAA
AAGGCCGCGTTGCTGGCGTTTTTCCATAGGCTCCGCCCCCCTGACGAGCATCACAAAAATCGACGCTCAA
GTCAGAGGTGGCGAAACCCGACAGGACTATAAAGATACCAGGCGTTTCCCCCTGGAAGCTCCCTCGTGCG
CTCTCCTGTTCCGACCCTGCCGCTTACCGGATACCTGTCCGCCTTTCTCCCTTCGGGAAGCGTGGCGCTT
TCTCATAGCTCACGCTGTAGGTATCTCAGTTCGGTGTAGGTCGTTCGCTCCAAGCTGGGCTGTGTGCACG
AACCCCCCGTTCAGCCCGACCGCTGCGCCTTATCCGGTAACTATCGTCTTGAGTCCAACCCGGTAAGACA
CGACTTATCGCCACTGGCAGCAGCCACTGGTAACAGGATTAGCAGAGCGAGGTATGTAGGCGGTGCTACA
GAGTTCTTGAAGTGGTGGCCTAACTACGGCTACACTAGAAGAACAGTATTTGGTATCTGCGCTCTGCTGA
AGCCAGTTACCTTCGGAAAAAGAGTTGGTAGCTCTTGATCCGGCAAACAAACCACCGCTGGTAGCGGTGG
TTTTTTTGTTTGCAAGCAGCAGATTACGCGCAGAAAAAAAGGATCTCAAGAAGATCCTTTGATCTTTTCT
ACGGGGTCTGACGCTCAGTGGAACGAAAACTCACGTTAAGGGATTTTGGTCATGAGATTATCAAAAAGGA
TCTTCACCTAGATCCTTTTAAATTAAAAATGAAGTTTTAAATCAATCTAAAGTATATATGAGTAAACTTG
GTCTGACAGTTACCAATGCTTAATCAGTGAGGCACCTATCTCAGCGATCTGTCTATTTCGTTCATCCATA
GTTGCCTGACTCCCCGTCGTGTAGATAACTACGATACGGGAGGGCTTACCATCTGGCCCCAGTGCTGCAA
TGATACCGCGAGACCCACGCTCACCGGCTCCAGATTTATCAGCAATAAACCAGCCAGCCGGAAGGGCCGA
GCGCAGAAGTGGTCCTGCAACTTTATCCGCCTCCATCCAGTCTATTAATTGTTGCCGGGAAGCTAGAGTA
AGTAGTTCGCCAGTTAATAGTTTGCGCAACGTTGTTGCCATTGCTACAGGCATCGTGGTGTCACGCTCGT
CGTTTGGTATGGCTTCATTCAGCTCCGGTTCCCAACGATCAAGGCGAGTTACATGATCCCCCATGTTGTG
CAAAAAAGCGGTTAGCTCCTTCGGTCCTCCGATCGTTGTCAGAAGTAAGTTGGCCGCAGTGTTATCACTC
ATGGTTATGGCAGCACTGCATAATTCTCTTACTGTCATGCCATCCGTAAGATGCTTTTCTGTGACTGGTG
AGTACTCAACCAAGTCATTCTGAGAATAGTGTATGCGGCGACCGAGTTGCTCTTGCCCGGCGTCAATACG
GGATAATACCGCGCCACATAGCAGAACTTTAAAAGTGCTCATCATTGGAAAACGTTCTTCGGGGCGAAAA
CTCTCAAGGATCTTACCGCTGTTGAGATCCAGTTCGATGTAACCCACTCGTGCACCCAACTGATCTTCAG
CATCTTTTACTTTCACCAGCGTTTCTGGGTGAGCAAAAACAGGAAGGCAAAATGCCGCAAAAAAGGGAAT
AAGGGCGACACGGAAATGTTGAATACTCATACTCTTCCTTTTTCAATATTATTGAAGCATTTATCAGGGT
TATTGTCTCATGAGCGGATACATATTTGAATGTATTTAGAAAAATAAACAAATAGGGGTTCCGCGCACAT
TTCCCCGAAAAGTGCCAC
Features (pLannotate 1.2.2; 13 found; start..end, strand, type, name):
      3..458     -  rep_origin     f1 ori (sequence partly withheld): f1 bacteriophage origin of replication; arrow indicates direction of (+) strand synthesis
    463..618     -  CDS            lacZα (fragment): LacZα fragment of β-galactosidase; lacZ fragment
    626..644     +  promoter       T7 promoter: promoter for bacteriophage T7 RNA polymerase
    659..899     +  promoter       U6 promoter: RNA polymerase III promoter for human U6 snRNA
    911..938     +  LTR            5' LTR (truncated) (fragment): truncated 5' long terminal repeat (LTR) from HIV-1
   1018..1036    -  promoter       T3 promoter: promoter for bacteriophage T3 RNA polymerase
   1081..1097    -  protein_bind   lac operator: The lac repressor binds to the lac operator to inhibit transcription in E. coli. This inhibition can be relieved by adding lactose or isopropyl-β-D-thiogalactopyranoside (IPTG). lac repressor encoded by lacI
   1105..1135    -  promoter       lac promoter: promoter for the E. coli lac operon
   1150..1171    -  protein_bind   CAP binding site: CAP binding activates transcription in the presence of cAMP. E. coli catabolite activator protein
   1184..1276    -  CDS            lacI (fragment): lac repressor; lacI; The lac repressor binds to the lac operator to inhibit transcription in E. coli. This inhibition can be relieved by adding lactose or isopropyl-β-D-thiogalactopyranoside (IPTG).
   1459..2047    -  rep_origin     ori: high-copy-number ColE1/pMB1/pBR322/pUC origin of replication
   2218..3078    -  CDS            AmpR: β-lactamase; bla; confers resistance to ampicillin, carbenicillin, and related antibiotics
   3079..3183    -  promoter       AmpR promoter: bla
