[The description below was written by a language model from this plasmid's Addgene catalogue record and pLannotate feature annotations shown in this document.]
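Description:
TBP6.7 non-targeting gRNA lambda phage is a small (about 3.2 kb) mammalian expression plasmid that produces a guide RNA for the TBP-based version of CIRTS, a programmable RNA-guided RNA effector system assembled from human protein parts. The backbone is recorded only as custom, but the annotated features resemble a pBluescript-type phagemid: a high-copy ColE1/pUC origin for propagation in E. coli, an f1 origin, an ampicillin resistance gene (β-lactamase) with its own promoter, and remnants of the lac region (lac promoter, operator, CAP site, a lacZα fragment and a short lacI fragment). T7 and T3 promoters flank the cloning region. No mammalian selection marker or reporter is annotated, which points to delivery by transient transfection.

The payload is a synthetic guide RNA cassette, inserted by Gibson assembly and driven by the human U6 promoter, an RNA polymerase III promoter suited to short, uncapped transcripts. Immediately downstream of U6, the annotation software flags a 28-nt match to a truncated HIV-1 5' LTR. Given its size and position, this is most likely the TAR-like hairpin that the TBP6.7 RNA-binding domain recognises, rather than a functional lentiviral element, although the record does not say so explicitly. The guide's spacer is described in the name as non-targeting and directed at lambda phage sequence, so it should have no intended target in mammalian transcripts. The plasmid would therefore serve as a negative control alongside targeting guides, co-expressed with a TBP-based CIRTS effector supplied from a separate construct. The depositor and sequencing-derived records are the same length and carry essentially identical annotations.
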