Addgene plasmid #132547: TBP6.7 non-targeting gRNA lambda phage
Purpose: expresses gRNA for TBP-based CIRTS
Depositing lab: Bryan Dickinson. Publication: Programmable RNA-Guided RNA Effector Proteins Built from Human Parts. Rauch S, He E, Srienc M, Zhou H, Zhang Z, Dickinson BC. Cell. 2019 Jun 27;178(1):122-134.e12. doi: 10.1016/j.cell.2019.05.049. Epub 2019 Jun 20. PubMed 31230714.
Backbone
  Vector backbone: custom
  Vector type: Mammalian Expression
Growth in bacteria
  Bacterial resistance: Ampicillin, 100 μg/mL
  Growth temperature: 37°C
  Growth strain: DH5alpha
  Copy number: Unknown
Gene/Insert
  Gene/Insert name: gRNA TBP-based CIRTS
  gRNA/shRNA sequence: tgacagcccacatggcattccacttatcatggcatcctt
  Species: Synthetic
  Promoter: hU6 promoter
  Cloning method: Gibson Cloning
  Sequencing primers: 5′ taatacgactcactatagg; 3′ ggaaacagctatgaccatg
Terms and licenses: Academic/Nonprofit Terms; Industry Terms: Not Available to Industry
How to cite: TBP6.7 non-targeting gRNA lambda phage was a gift from Bryan Dickinson (Addgene plasmid # 132547 ; http://n2t.net/addgene:132547 ; RRID:Addgene_132547)
